>Addgene plasmid #214463 | p663-UBC-miniTurbo-V5-PRPF4B_IDG-K | addgene full sequence | sequence record 425201 | Addgene NGS Result
GTGGCACTTTTCGGGGAAATGTGCGCGGAACCCCTATTTGTTTATTTTTCTAAATACATTCAAATATGTA
TCCGCTCATGAGACAATAACCCTGATAAATGCTTCAATAATATTGAAAAAGGAAGAGTATGAGTATTCAA
CATTTCCGTGTCGCCCTTATTCCCTTTTTTGCGGCATTTTGCCTTCCTGTTTTTGCTCACCCAGAAACGC
TGGTGAAAGTAAAAGATGCTGAAGATCAGTTGGGTGCACGAGTGGGTTACATCGAACTGGATCTCAACAG
CGGTAAGATCCTTGAGAGTTTTCGCCCCGAAGAACGTTTTCCAATGATGAGCACTTTTAAAGTTCTGCTA
TGTGGCGCGGTATTATCCCGTATTGACGCCGGGCAAGAGCAACTCGGTCGCCGCATACACTATTCTCAGA
ATGACTTGGTTGAGTACTCACCAGTCACAGAAAAGCATCTTACGGATGGCATGACAGTAAGAGAATTATG
CAGTGCTGCCATAACCATGAGTGATAACACTGCGGCCAACTTACTTCTGACAACGATCGGAGGACCGAAG
GAGCTAACCGCTTTTTTGCACAACATGGGGGATCATGTAACTCGCCTTGATCGTTGGGAACCGGAGCTGA
ATGAAGCCATACCAAACGACGAGCGTGACACCACGATGCCTGTAGCAATGGCAACAACGTTGCGCAAACT
ATTAACTGGCGAACTACTTACTCTAGCTTCCCGGCAACAATTAATAGACTGGATGGAGGCGGATAAAGTT
GCAGGACCACTTCTGCGCTCGGCCCTTCCGGCTGGCTGGTTTATTGCTGATAAATCTGGAGCCGGTGAGC
GTGGGTCTCGCGGTATCATTGCAGCACTGGGGCCAGATGGTAAGCCCTCCCGTATCGTAGTTATCTACAC
GACGGGGAGTCAGGCAACTATGGATGAACGAAATAGACAGATCGCTGAGATAGGTGCCTCACTGATTAAG
CATTGGTAACTGTCAGACCAAGTTTACTCATATATACTTTAGATTGATTTAAAACTTCATTTTTAATTTA
AAAGGATCTAGGTGAAGATCCTTTTTGATAATCTCATGACCAAAATCCCTTAACGTGAGTTTTCGTTCCA
CTGAGCGTCAGACCCCGTAGAAAAGATCAAAGGATCTTCTTGAGATCCTTTTTTTCTGCGCGTAATCTGC
TGCTTGCAAACAAAAAAACCACCGCTACCAGCGGTGGTTTGTTTGCCGGATCAAGAGCTACCAACTCTTT
TTCCGAAGGTAACTGGCTTCAGCAGAGCGCAGATACCAAATACTGTTCTTCTAGTGTAGCCGTAGTTAGG
CCACCACTTCAAGAACTCTGTAGCACCGCCTACATACCTCGCTCTGCTAATCCTGTTACCAGTGGCTGCT
GCCAGTGGCGATAAGTCGTGTCTTACCGGGTTGGACTCAAGACGATAGTTACCGGATAAGGCGCAGCGGT
CGGGCTGAACGGGGGGTTCGTGCACACAGCCCAGCTTGGAGCGAACGACCTACACCGAACTGAGATACCT
ACAGCGTGAGCTATGAGAAAGCGCCACGCTTCCCGAAGGGAGAAAGGCGGACAGGTATCCGGTAAGCGGC
AGGGTCGGAACAGGAGAGCGCACGAGGGAGCTTCCAGGGGGAAACGCCTGGTATCTTTATAGTCCTGTCG
GGTTTCGCCACCTCTGACTTGAGCGTCGATTTTTGTGATGCTCGTCAGGGGGGCGGAGCCTATGGAAAAA
CGCCAGCAACGCGGCCTTTTTACGGTTCCTGGCCTTTTGCTGGCCTTTTGCTCACATGTTCTTTCCTGCG
TTATCCCCTGATTCTGTGGATAACCGTATTACCGCCTTTGAGTGAGCTGATACCGCTCGCCGCAGCCGAA
CGACCGAGCGCAGCGAGTCAGTGAGCGAGGAAGCGGAAGAGCGCCCAATACGCAAACCGCCTCTCCCCGC
GCGTTGGCCGATTCATTAATGCAGCTGGCACGACAGGTTTCCCGACTGGAAAGCGGGCAGTGAGCGCAAC
GCAATTAATGTGAGTTAGCTCACTCATTAGGCACCCCAGGCTTTACACTTTATGCTTCCGGCTCGTATGT
TGTGTGGAATTGTGAGCGGATAACAATTTCACACAGGAAACAGCTATGACCATGATTACGCCAAGCGCGC
AATTAACCCTCACTAAAGGGAACAAAAGCTGGAGCTGCAAGCTTAATGTAGTCTTATGCAATACTCTTGT
AGTCTTGCAACATGGTAACGATGAGTTAGCAACATGCCTTACAAGGAGAGAAAAAGCACCGTGCATGCCG
ATTGGTGGAAGTAAGGTGGTACGATCGTGCCTTATTAGGAAGGCAACAGACGGGTCTGACATGGATTGGA
CGAACCACTGAATTGCCGCATTGCAGAGATATTGTATTTAAGTGCCTAGCTCGATACATAAACGGGTCTC
TCTGGTTAGACCAGATCTGAGCCTGGGAGCTCTCTGGCTAACTAGGGAACCCACTGCTTAAGCCTCAATA
AAGCTTGCCTTGAGTGCTTCAAGTAGTGTGTGCCCGTCTGTTGTGTGACTCTGGTAACTAGAGATCCCTC
AGACCCTTTTAGTCAGTGTGGAAAATCTCTAGCAGTGGCGCCCGAACAGGGACTTGAAAGCGAAAGGGAA
ACCAGAGGAGCTCTCTCGACGCAGGACTCGGCTTGCTGAAGCGCGCACGGCAAGAGGCGAGGGGCGGCGA
CTGGTGAGTACGCCAAAAATTTTGACTAGCGGAGGCTAGAAGGAGAGAGATGGGTGCGAGAGCGTCAGTA
TTAAGCGGGGGAGAATTAGATCGCGATGGGAAAAAATTCGGTTAAGGCCAGGGGGAAAGAAAAAATATAA
ATTAAAACATATAGTATGGGCAAGCAGGGAGCTAGAACGATTCGCAGTTAATCCTGGCCTGTTAGAAACA
TCAGAAGGCTGTAGACAAATACTGGGACAGCTACAACCATCCCTTCAGACAGGATCAGAAGAACTTAGAT
CATTATATAATACAGTAGCAACCCTCTATTGTGTGCATCAAAGGATAGAGATAAAAGACACCAAGGAAGC
TTTAGACAAGATAGAGGAAGAGCAAAACAAAAGTAAGACCACCGCACAGCAAGCGGCCGCTGATCTTCAG
ACCTGGAGGAGGAGATATGAGGGACAATTGGAGAAGTGAATTATATAAATATAAAGTAGTAAAAATTGAA
CCATTAGGAGTAGCACCCACCAAGGCAAAGAGAAGAGTGGTGCAGAGAGAAAAAAGAGCAGTGGGAATAG
GAGCTTTGTTCCTTGGGTTCTTGGGAGCAGCAGGAAGCACTATGGGCGCAGCGTCAATGACGCTGACGGT
ACAGGCCAGACAATTATTGTCTGGTATAGTGCAGCAGCAGAACAATTTGCTGAGGGCTATTGAGGCGCAA
CAGCATCTGTTGCAACTCACAGTCTGGGGCATCAAGCAGCTCCAGGCAAGAATCCTGGCTGTGGAAAGAT
ACCTAAAGGATCAACAGCTCCTGGGGATTTGGGGTTGCTCTGGAAAACTCATTTGCACCACTGCTGTGCC
TTGGAATGCTAGTTGGAGTAATAAATCTCTGGAACAGATTTGGAATCACACGACCTGGATGGAGTGGGAC
AGAGAAATTAACAATTACACAAGCTTAATACACTCCTTAATTGAAGAATCGCAAAACCAGCAAGAAAAGA
ATGAACAAGAATTATTGGAATTAGATAAATGGGCAAGTTTGTGGAATTGGTTTAACATAACAAATTGGCT
GTGGTATATAAAATTATTCATAATGATAGTAGGAGGCTTGGTAGGTTTAAGAATAGTTTTTGCTGTACTT
TCTATAGTGAATAGAGTTAGGCAGGGATATTCACCATTATCGTTTCAGACCCACCTCCCAACCCCGAGGG
GACCCGACAGGCCCGAAGGAATAGAAGAAGAAGGTGGAGAGAGAGACAGAGACAGATCCATTCGATTAGT
GAACGGATCTCGACGGTATCGGTTAACTTTTAAAAGAAAAGGGGGGATTGGGGGGTACAGTGCAGGGGAA
AGAATAGTAGACATAATAGCAACAGACATACAAACTAAAGAATTACAAAAACAAATTACAAAATTCAAAA
TTTTATCGTCCAGTGTGGTGGAATTCTGCAGATATCACAACTTTGTATAGAAAAGTTGGCCTCCGCGCCG
GGTTTTGGCGCCTCCCGCGGGCGCCCCCCTCCTCACGGCGAGCGCTGCCACGTCAGACGAAGGGCGCAGC
GAGCGTCCTGATCCTTCCGCCCGGACGCTCAGGACAGCGGCCCGCTGCTCATAAGACTCGGCCTTAGAAC
CCCAGTATCAGCAGAAGGACATTTTAGGACGGGACTTGGGTGACTCTAGGGCACTGGTTTTCTTTCCAGA
GAGCGGAACAGGCGAGGAAAAGTAGTCCCTTCTCGGCGATTCTGCGGAGGGATCTCCGTGGGGCGGTGAA
CGCCGATGATTATATAAGGACGCGCCGGGTGTGGCACAGCTAGTTCCGTCGCAGCCGGGATTTGGGTCGC
GGTTCTTGTTTGTGGATCGCTGTGATCGTCACTTGGTGAGTAGCGGGCTGCTGGGCTGGCCGGGGCTTTC
GTGGCCGCCGGGCCGCTCGGTGGGACGGAAGCGTGTGGAGAGACCGCCAAGGGCTGTAGTCTGGGTCCGC
GAGCAAGGTTGCCCTGAACTGGGGGTTGGGGGGAGCGCAGCAAAATGGCGGCTGTTCCCGAGTCTTGAAT
GGAAGACGCTTGTGAGGCGGGCTGTGAGGTCGTTGAAACAAGGTGGGGGGCATGGTGGGCGGCAAGAACC
CAAGGTCTTGAGGCCTTCGCTAATGCGGGAAAGCTCTTATTCGGGTGAGATGGGCTGGGGCACCATCTGG
GGACCCTGACGTGAAGTTTGTCACTGACTGGAGAACTCGGTTTGTCGTCTGTTGCGGGGGCGGCAGTTAT
GGCGGTGCCGTTGGGCAGTGCACCCGTACCTTTGGGAGCGCGCGCCCTCGTCGTGTCGTGACGTCACCCG
TTCTGTTGGCTTATAATGCAGGGTGGGGCCACCTGCCGGTAGGTGTGCGGTAGGCTTTTCTCCGTCGCAG
GACGCAGGGTTCGGGCCTAGGGTAGGCTCTCCTGAATCGACAGGCGCCGGACCTCTGGTGAGGGGAGGGA
TAAGTGAGGCGTCAGTTTCTTTGGTCGGTTTTATGTACCTATCTTCTTAAGTAGCTGAAGCTCCGGTTTT
GAACTATGCGCTCGGGGTTGGCGAGTGTGTTTTGTGAAGTTTTTTAGGCACCTTTTGAAATGTAATCATT
TGGGTCAATATGTAATTTTCAGTGTTAGACTAGTAAATTGTCCGCTAAATTCTGGCCGTTTTTGGCTTTT
TTGTTAGACGGCCAACTTTTGTATACAAAGTGGGCCACCATGGGAATCCCGCTGCTGAACGCTAAACAGA
TTCTGGGACAGCTGGACGGCGGGAGCGTGGCAGTCCTGCCTGTGGTCGACTCCACCAATCAGTACCTGCT
GGATCGAATCGGCGAGCTGAAGAGTGGGGATGCTTGCATTGCAGAATATCAGCAGGCAGGGAGAGGAAGC
AGAGGGAGGAAATGGTTCTCTCCTTTTGGAGCTAACCTGTACCTGAGTATGTTTTGGCGCCTGAAGCGGG
GACCAGCAGCAATCGGCCTGGGCCCGGTCATCGGAATTGTCATGGCAGAAGCGCTGCGAAAGCTGGGAGC
AGACAAGGTGCGAGTCAAATGGCCCAATGACCTGTATCTGCAGGATAGAAAGCTGGCAGGCATCCTGGTG
GAGCTGGCCGGAATAACAGGCGATGCTGCACAGATCGTCATTGGCGCCGGGATTAACGTGGCTATGAGGC
GCGTGGAGGAAAGCGTGGTCAATCAGGGCTGGATCACACTGCAGGAAGCAGGGATTAACCTGGACAGGAA
TACTCTGGCCGCTATGCTGATCCGAGAGCTGCGGGCAGCCCTGGAACTGTTCGAGCAGGAAGGCCTGGCT
CCATATCTGTCACGGTGGGAGAAGCTGGATAACTTCATCAATAGACCCGTGAAGCTGATCATTGGGGACA
AAGAGATTTTCGGGATTAGCCGGGGGATTGATAAACAGGGAGCCCTGCTGCTGGAACAGGACGGAGTTAT
CAAACCCTGGATGGGCGGAGAAATCAGTCTGCGGTCTGCCGAAAAGGCTAGCGGCAAGCCCATCCCCAAC
CCCCTGCTGGGCCTGGACAGCACCACAACTTTGTACAAAAAAGCAGGCTCCACCATGGCCGCCGCGGAGA
CCCAGTCGCTACGGGAGCAGCCAGAGATGGAAGATGCTAATTCTGAAAAGAGTATAAATGAAGAAAATGG
AGAAGTATCAGAAGACCAGTCTCAAAATAAGCACAGTCGTCACAAAAAAAAGAAGCATAAACACAGAAGT
AAACATAAGAAACATAAACATTCCTCAGAAGAAGACAAGGATAAAAAACATAAACATAAGCATAAACATA
AGAAACACAAAAGAAAAGAGGTTATTGATGCTTCTGATAAAGAGGGTATGTCTCCAGCAAAAAGAACTAA
ACTTGATGATTTAGCTTTGCTAGAAGACTTGGAAAAACAGAGAGCCTTGATTAAGGCCGAACTTGATAAT
GAGTTAATGGAAGGAAAGGTCCAGTCTGGTATGGGGCTCATTTTGCAAGGTTATGAGTCTGGCTCTGAAG
AAGAGGGGGAAATTCATGAAAAGGCAAGAAATGGAAATAGGTCTAGTACTAGATCTTCAAGTACAAAGGG
GAAACTTGAACTTGTGGACAATAAAATTACTACAAAGAAACGAAGTAAAAGCAGATCCAAAGAACGGACT
AGACATAGGTCTGATAAAAAGAAAAGTAAGGGGGGTATTGAAATCGTTAAAGAGAAAACAACTAGGAGCA
AGTCAAAGGAGAGGAAAAAATCTAAAAGCCCATCCAAAAGAAGTAAGTCTCAAGATCAAGCAAGGAAATC
AAAATCCCCTACCCTTAGAAGGCGATCTCAAGAGAAAATTGGTAAGGCCAGATCTCCTACTGATGATAAG
GTTAAAATTGAAGATAAAAGTAAATCAAAAGATAGGAAAAAATCCCCAATTATAAATGAAAGTAGAAGTC
GCGATCGAGGTAAAAAATCCAGATCCCCAGTTGATTTAAGAGGTAAATCCAAAGACAGAAGGTCACGGTC
CAAAGAGAGAAAATCAAAACGGTCTGAAACTGATAAAGAAAAGAAGCCAATTAAATCTCCCTCTAAAGAT
GCTTCATCTGGGAAAGAAAATAGGTCACCCAGCAGAAGACCTGGTCGTAGTCCTAAAAGAAGAAGTTTGT
CTCCAAAACCACGTGATAAATCAAGAAGAAGCAGGTCTCCACTTTTGAATGATAGAAGATCTAAGCAGAG
CAAATCCCCCTCGCGGACACTGTCTCCTGGGAGAAGAGCCAAGAGCCGATCCTTAGAAAGAAAACGACGA
GAACCAGAGAGGAGACGACTTTCTTCTCCAAGAACACGACCTCGAGATGATATCCTCAGTAGACGTGAAA
GATCAAAAGATGCCAGCCCCATCAATAGATGGTCTCCAACCCGAAGAAGAAGTAGATCTCCCATTAGAAG
GAGGTCTCGTTCCCCACTCAGACGTAGCAGGTCTCCAAGAAGAAGAAGCAGATCTACTCGGAGAAGGGAC
AGAGGTCGGAGGAGCAGATCACGCTTGCGAAGGCGGTCTCGATCACGCGGTGGTCGTAGACGAAGGAGCA
GAAGCAAAGTAAAGGAAGATAAATTTAAAGGAAGTCTTTCTGAAGGAATGAAAGTTGAGCAGGAATCTTC
GTCTGATGATAACCTTGAAGACTTTGATGTAGAGGAAGAAGATGAAGAAGCCCTAATAGAACAGAGAAGA
ATCCAAAGGCAGGCAATTGTTCAGAAATATAAATACCTTGCTGAAGATAGCAACATGTCTGTGCCATCTG
AACCAAGCAGCCCCCAGAGCAGTACGAGAACACGATCACCATCTCCAGATGACATTCTGGAGCGAGTAGC
TGCTGATGTTAAAGAGTATGAACGGGAAAATGTTGATACATTTGAGGCCTCAGTGAAAGCCAAGCATAAT
CTAATGACAGTTGAACAGAATAATGGTTCATCTCAGAAGAAGTTGTTGGCACCTGATATGTTTACAGAAT
CTGATGATATGTTTGCTGCGTATTTTGATAGTGCTCGTCTTCGGGCCGCTGGCATTGGAAAAGATTTCAA
AGAGAATCCCAACCTCAGAGATAACTGGACCGATGCAGAAGGCTATTATCGTGTGAACATAGGTGAAGTC
CTAGATAAACGTTACAATGTGTATGGCTACACTGGGCAAGGTGTATTCAGTAATGTTGTACGAGCCAGAG
ATAATGCAAGAGCCAACCAAGAAGTGGCTGTAAAGATCATCAGAAACAATGAGCTCATGCAAAAGACTGG
TTTAAAAGAATTAGAGTTCTTGAAAAAACTTAATGATGCTGATCCTGATGACAAATTTCATTGTCTGAGA
CTCTTAAGGCACTTCTATCACAAGCAGCATCTTTGTCTGGTATTCGAGCCTCTCAGCATGAACTTACGAG
AGGTGTTAAAAAAATATGGTAAAGATGTTGGTCTTCATATTAAAGCTGTAAGATCCTATAGTCAGCAGTT
GTTCCTGGCATTGAAACTCCTTAAAAGATGCAATATCCTACATGCAGATATCAAGCCAGACAATATCCTG
GTTAATGAATCCAAAACTATTTTAAAGCTTTGCGATTTTGGGTCGGCTTCACATGTTGCGGATAATGACA
TAACACCTTATCTTTTCAGTAGATTTTATCGTGCTCCTGAAATCATTATAGGTAAAAGCTATGACTATGG
TATAGATATGTGGTCTGTAGGTTGCACCTTATACGAACTCTATACTGGAAAAATTTTATTCCCTGGCAAA
ACCAATAACCATATGCTGAAGCTTGCAATGGATCTCAAAGGAAAGATGCCAAATAAGATGATTCGAAAAG
GTGTGTTCAAAGATCAGCATTTTGATCAAAATCTCAACTTCATGTACATAGAAGTTGATAAAGTAACAGA
GAGGGAGAAAGTTACTGTTATGAGCACCATTAATCCAACTAAGGACCTGTTGGCTGACTTGATTGGGTGC
CAGAGACTTCCTGAAGACCAACGTAAGAAAGTACACCAGCTAAAGGACTTGTTGGACCAGATTCTGATGT
TGGACCCAGCTAAACGAATTAGCATCAACCAGGCCCTACAGCACGCCTTCATCCAGGAAAAAATTTAGGA
CCCAGCTTTCTTGTACAAAGTTGTGATATCCAGCACAGTGGCGGCCGCTCGACAATCAACCTCTGGATTA
CAAAATTTGTGAAAGATTGACTGGTATTCTTAACTATGTTGCTCCTTTTACGCTATGTGGATACGCTGCT
TTAATGCCTTTGTATCATGCTATTGCTTCCCGTATGGCTTTCATTTTCTCCTCCTTGTATAAATCCTGGT
TGCTGTCTCTTTATGAGGAGTTGTGGCCCGTTGTCAGGCAACGTGGCGTGGTGTGCACTGTGTTTGCTGA
CGCAACCCCCACTGGTTGGGGCATTGCCACCACCTGTCAGCTCCTTTCCGGGACTTTCGCTTTCCCCCTC
CCTATTGCCACGGCGGAACTCATCGCCGCCTGCCTTGCCCGCTGCTGGACAGGGGCTCGGCTGTTGGGCA
CTGACAATTCCGTGGTGTTGTCGGGGAAGCTGACGTCCTTTCCATGGCTGCTCGCCTGTGTTGCCACCTG
GATTCTGCGCGGGACGTCCTTCTGCTACGTCCCTTCGGCCCTCAATCCAGCGGACCTTCCTTCCCGCGGC
CTGCTGCCGGCTCTGCGGCCTCTTCCGCGTCTTCGCCTTCGCCCTCAGACGAGTCGGATCTCCCTTTGGG
CCGCCTCCCCGCCTGGAATTCTACCGGGTAGGGGAGGCGCTTTTCCCAAGGCAGTCTGGAGCATGCGCTT
TAGCAGCCCCGCTGGGCACTTGGCGCTACACAAGTGGCCTCTGGCCTCGCACACATTCCACATCCACCGG
TAGGCGCCAACCGGCTCCGTTCTTTGGTGGCCCCTTCGCGCCACCTTCTACTCCTCCCCTAGTCAGGAAG
TTCCCCCCCGCCCCGCAGCTCGCGTCGTGCAGGACGTGACAAATGGAAGTAGCACGTCTCACTAGTCTCG
TGCAGATGGACAGCACCGCTGAGCAATGGAAGCGGGTAGGCCTTTGGGGCAGCGGCCAATAGCAGCTTTG
CTCCTTCGCTTTCTGGGCTCAGAGGCTGGGAAGGGGTGGGTCCGGGGGCGGGCTCAGGGGCGGGCTCAGG
GGCGGGGCGGGCGCCCGAAGGTCCTCCGGAGGCCCGGCATTCTGCACGCTTCAAAAGCGCACGTCTGCCG
CGCTGTTCTCCTCTTCCTCATCTCCGGGCCTTTCGACCTGCAGCCCAAGCTTACCATGACCGAGTACAAG
CCCACGGTGCGCCTCGCCACCCGCGACGACGTCCCCAGGGCCGTACGCACCCTCGCCGCCGCGTTCGCCG
ACTACCCCGCCACGCGCCACACCGTCGATCCGGACCGCCACATCGAGCGGGTCACCGAGCTGCAAGAACT
CTTCCTCACGCGCGTCGGGCTCGACATCGGCAAGGTGTGGGTCGCGGACGACGGCGCCGCGGTGGCGGTC
TGGACCACGCCGGAGAGCGTCGAAGCGGGGGCGGTGTTCGCCGAGATCGGCCCGCGCATGGCCGAGTTGA
GCGGTTCCCGGCTGGCCGCGCAGCAACAGATGGAAGGCCTCCTGGCGCCGCACCGGCCCAAGGAGCCCGC
GTGGTTCCTGGCCACCGTCGGCGTCTCGCCCGACCACCAGGGCAAGGGTCTGGGCAGCGCCGTCGTGCTC
CCCGGAGTGGAGGCGGCCGAGCGCGCCGGGGTGCCCGCCTTCCTGGAGACCTCCGCGCCCCGCAACCTCC
CCTTCTACGAGCGGCTCGGCTTCACCGTCACCGCCGACGTCGAGGTGCCCGAAGGACCGCGCACCTGGTG
CATGACCCGCAAGCCCGGTGCCTGACGCCCGCCCCACGACCCGCAGCGCCCGACCGAAAGGAGCGCACGA
CCCCATGCATCTCGAGGGCCCGGTACCTTTAAGACCAATGACTTACAAGGCAGCTGTAGATCTTAGCCAC
TTTTTAAAAGAAAAGGGGGGACTGGAAGGGCTAGCTCACTCCCAACGAAGACAAGATCTGCTTTTTGCTT
GTACTGGGTCTCTCTGGTTAGACCAGATCTGAGCCTGGGAGCTCTCTGGCTAACTAGGGAACCCACTGCT
TAAGCCTCAATAAAGCTTGCCTTGAGTGCTTCAAGTAGTGTGTGCCCGTCTGTTGTGTGACTCTGGTAAC
TAGAGATCCCTCAGACCCTTTTAGTCAGTGTGGAAAATCTCTAGCAGTAGTAGTTCATGTCATCTTATTA
TTCAGTATTTATAACTTGCAAAGAAATGAATATCAGAGAGTGAGAGGAACTTGTTTATTGCAGCTTATAA
TGGTTACAAATAAAGCAATAGCATCACAAATTTCACAAATAAAGCATTTTTTTCACTGCATTCTAGTTGT
GGTTTGTCCAAACTCATCAATGTATCTTATCATGTCTGGCTCTAGCTATCCCGCCCCTAACTCCGCCCAT
CCCGCCCCTAACTCCGCCCAGTTCCGCCCATTCTCCGCCCCATGGCTGACTAATTTTTTTTATTTATGCA
GAGGCCGAGGCCGCCTCGGCCTCTGAGCTATTCCAGAAGTAGTGAGGAGGCTTTTTTGGAGGCCTAGGGA
CGTACCCAATTCGCCCTATAGTGAGTCGTATTACGCGCGCTCACTGGCCGTCGTTTTACAACGTCGTGAC
TGGGAAAACCCTGGCGTTACCCAACTTAATCGCCTTGCAGCACATCCCCCTTTCGCCAGCTGGCGTAATA
GCGAAGAGGCCCGCACCGATCGCCCTTCCCAACAGTTGCGCAGCCTGAATGGCGAATGGG
[124 nt withheld, positions 12031-12154]
C
[91 nt withheld, positions 12156-12246]
A
[49 nt withheld, positions 12248-12296]
CCTTTGACGTTGGAGTCCACGTTCTTT
[37 nt withheld, positions 12324-12360]
ACCCTATCTCGGTCTATTCTTTTGATTTATAAGGGATTTTGCCGATTTCGGCCTATTGGTTAAAAAATGA
GCTGATTTAACAAAAATTTAACGCGAATTTTAACAAAATATTAACGCTTACAATTTAG
Features (pLannotate 1.2.2; 32 found; start..end, strand, type, name):
     24..128     +  promoter       AmpR promoter: bla
    129..989     +  CDS            AmpR: β-lactamase; bla; confers resistance to ampicillin, carbenicillin, and related antibiotics
   1160..1748    +  rep_origin     ori: high-copy-number ColE1/pMB1/pBR322/pUC origin of replication
   1931..2023    +  CDS            lacI (fragment): lac repressor; lacI; The lac repressor binds to the lac operator to inhibit transcription in E. coli. This inhibition can be relieved by adding lactose or isopropyl-β-D-thiogalactopyranoside (IPTG).
   2036..2057    +  protein_bind   CAP binding site: CAP binding activates transcription in the presence of cAMP. E. coli catabolite activator protein
   2072..2102    +  promoter       lac promoter: promoter for the E. coli lac operon
   2106..2128    +  protein_bind   lac operator (fragment): The lac repressor binds to the lac operator to inhibit transcription in E. coli. This inhibition can be relieved by adding lactose or isopropyl-β-D-thiogalactopyranoside (IPTG). lac repressor encoded by lacI
   2171..2189    +  promoter       T3 promoter: promoter for bacteriophage T3 RNA polymerase
   2217..2443    +  promoter       RSV promoter: Rous sarcoma virus enhancer/promoter
   2444..2624    +  LTR            5' LTR (truncated): truncated 5' long terminal repeat (LTR) from HIV-1
   2671..2796    +  misc_feature   HIV-1 Ψ: packaging signal of human immunodeficiency virus type 1
   2780..3143    +  CDS            HIV-1 gag (fragment): gag protein from human immunodeficiency virus 1; gag
   3289..3522    +  misc_feature   RRE: The Rev response element (RRE) of HIV-1 allows for Rev-dependent mRNA export from the nucleus to the cytoplasm.
   3899..3999    +  CDS            Rev (fragment): human immunodeficiency virus 1 (HIV-1) Rev protein; rev; enhances nuclear export of unspliced and incompletely spliced viral mRNAs
   4018..4134    +  misc_feature   cPPT/CTS: central polypurine tract and central termination sequence of HIV-1
   4168..4188    +  protein_bind   attB4: mutant version of attB; core recombination site for the Gateway® BP reaction BP Clonase™
   4188..5399    +  promoter       UbC promoter: human ubiquitin C promoter
   5403..5421    -  protein_bind   attB5 (fragment): mutant version of attB; core recombination site for the Gateway® BP reaction BP Clonase™
   5436..6206    +  CDS            miniTurbo: N-terminally truncated mutant of the E. coli biotin ligase BioID engineered for improved catalytic efficiency (Branon et al., 2018)
   6255..6279    +  protein_bind   attB1: mutant version of attB; recombination site for the Gateway® BP reaction BP Clonase™
   6285..9305    +  CDS            PRPF4B: PRP4B_HUMAN - Also known as KIAA0536, PRP4, PRP4H, PRP4K. Experimental evidence at protein level: Swiss-Prot protein existence level 1. Has a role in pre-mRNA splicing. Phosphorylates SF2/ASF. From Homo sapiens (Human).
   9310..9331    -  protein_bind   attB2 (fragment): mutant version of attB; recombination site for the Gateway® BP reaction BP Clonase™
   9364..9952    +  misc_feature   WPRE: woodchuck hepatitis virus posttranscriptional regulatory element
   9966..10465   +  promoter       PGK promoter: mouse phosphoglycerate kinase 1 promoter
  10486..11085   +  CDS            PuroR: puromycin N-acetyltransferase; pac from Streptomyces alboniger; confers resistance to puromycin
  11153..11290   +  CDS            nef (fragment): NEF_HV1LA - Experimental evidence at protein level: Swiss-Prot protein existence level 1. Extracellular Nef protein targets CD4(+) T-lymphocytes for apoptosis by interacting with CXCR4 surface receptors. From Human immunodeficiency virus type 1 group M subtype B (isolate Lai) (HIV-1).
  11276..11456   +  LTR            5' LTR (truncated): truncated 5' long terminal repeat (LTR) from HIV-1
  11528..11649   +  polyA_signal   SV40 poly(A) signal: SV40 polyadenylation signal
  11689..11824   +  rep_origin     SV40 ori: SV40 origin of replication
  11845..11863   -  promoter       T7 promoter: promoter for bacteriophage T7 RNA polymerase
  11871..12026   +  CDS            lacZα (fragment): LacZα fragment of β-galactosidase; lacZ fragment
  12031..12459   +  rep_origin     f1 ori (sequence partly withheld): f1 bacteriophage origin of replication; arrow indicates direction of (+) strand synthesis
