[The description below was written by a language model from this plasmid's Addgene catalogue record and pLannotate feature annotations shown in this document.]
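Description:
p663-UBC-miniTurbo-V5-PRPF4B_IDG-K is a lentiviral mammalian expression clone built on the pDest663 backbone by multisite Gateway recombination, with a sequenced length of about 12.5 kb. It is maintained in E. coli through a ColE1/pUC-type origin and ampicillin resistance (the catalogue nonetheless lists it as low copy), and it also carries an f1 origin and remnants of a lac/lacZα cloning region. The viral portion has a third-generation layout. An RSV promoter drives a truncated HIV-1 5' LTR, followed by the Ψ packaging signal with a partial gag sequence, the RRE for Rev-dependent nuclear export, and the cPPT/CTS. A second truncated LTR, followed by an SV40 poly(A) signal and SV40 origin, closes the transfer cassette.

Between the LTRs, the human ubiquitin C promoter drives a fusion of miniTurbo, an engineered truncated E. coli biotin ligase with high catalytic efficiency, joined at its C-terminal end to full-length human PRPF4B, a kinase involved in pre-mRNA splicing. The attB4, attB5, attB1 and attB2 scars mark the junctions of the promoter, tag and ORF fragments. The catalogue describes a V5 epitope between miniTurbo and the kinase; the feature table does not annotate it separately, though there is a short unannotated gap after miniTurbo where it would sit. A WPRE downstream of the ORF enhances transcript expression, and a separate PGK promoter–puromycin N-acetyltransferase cassette allows selection of transduced cells.

The construct was made within the Illuminating the Druggable Genome program's resource for understudied kinases. It is intended for stable expression of the tagged kinase and for mapping its protein-proximity network by proximity-dependent biotinylation and proteomics.
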