Addgene plasmid #214463: p663-UBC-miniTurbo-V5-PRPF4B_IDG-K
Purpose: Gateway destination clone of PRPF4B (human) tagged with N-terminal miniTurbo-V5 for generating protein-proximity networks using proximity-dependent biotinylation proteomics
Depositing lab: Ben Major. Depositing organization: Washington University in Saint Louis.
Backbone
  Vector backbone: pDest663
  Backbone manufacturer: PEL
  Backbone size w/o insert (bp): 9019
  Vector type: Mammalian Expression, Lentiviral ; Gateway Destination
  Selectable markers: Puromycin
Growth in bacteria
  Bacterial resistance: Ampicillin, 100 μg/mL
  Growth temperature: 30°C
  Growth strain: DH10B
  Copy number: Low Copy
Gene/Insert
  Gene/Insert name: miniTurbo-V5-PRPF4B (alt name: PRPF4B)
  Species: H. sapiens (human)
  Entrez Gene: PRPF4B (a.k.a. PR4H, PRP4, PRP4H, PRP4K, dJ1013A10.1)
  Promoter: Ubiquitin
  Tag / fusion protein: miniTurbo-V5 (N terminal on insert)
  Cloning method: Gateway Cloning
Terms and licenses: Academic/Nonprofit Terms; Industry Terms: Not Available to Industry
Depositor comments: These plasmids were generated as part of the Illuminating the Druggable Genome (IDG) program sponsored by the NIH Common Fund. The goal of this program is to identify, gather, and distribute information and resources for proteins that currently are not well-studied yet belong to commonly drug-targeted protein families: protein kinases, non-olfactory G-protein coupled receptors (GPCRs), and ion channels. The IDG program is designed to develop fundamental research tools for understudied proteins, elucidate their function, and disseminate the IDG-related resources and data to the greater scientific community. These lentiviral gateway destination plasmids were generated, as part of the Kinase-Data and Resource Generating Center (DRGC), using the single fragment or multisite gateway cloning technology. They were used for generating proteomics-based protein-interaction and protein-proximity networks that can be accessed through the kinase-DRGC website https://darkkinome.org/. Each plasmid has either an N- or C-terminal fusion protein (Flag/ V5/V5-miniTurbo/V5-TurboID/miniTurbo-V5/TurboID-V5) tagged understudied kinase driven under either a CMV or Ubiquitin (UBC) promoter. All inserts in the pENTR plasmids used to generate the deposited destination plasmids were end-sequenced and insert size validated prior to multi-site gateway cloning. The combined insert size of the single fragment or three fragment destination plasmids were confirmed by restriction digestion (BsrGI, and EcoRV for pDest667; BsrGI, EcoRV, and BstZ17I for pDest663; and BsrGI for pHAGE) and all plasmids were partially sequenced to ensure in-frame ORFs and fusion tags.
How to cite: p663-UBC-miniTurbo-V5-PRPF4B_IDG-K was a gift from Ben Major (Addgene plasmid # 214463 ; http://n2t.net/addgene:214463 ; RRID:Addgene_214463)
