>Addgene plasmid #214463 | p663-UBC-miniTurbo-V5-PRPF4B_IDG-K | depositor partial sequence | sequence record 418410 | DK30
TGAAGCTCCGGTTTTGAACT
