>Addgene plasmid #214463 | p663-UBC-miniTurbo-V5-PRPF4B_IDG-K | depositor partial sequence | sequence record 418411 | DK41
AATAGACCCGTGAAGCTGATC
